Addgene plasmid #35150: pBbA5c-MevT-MBIS
Depositing lab: Jay Keasling & Taek Soon Lee. Depositing organization: Lawrence Berkeley National Laboratory. Publication: Identification and microbial production of a terpene-based advanced biofuel. Peralta-Yahya PP, Ouellet M, Chan R, Mukhopadhyay A, Keasling JD, Lee TS. Nat Commun. 2011 Sep 27;2:483. doi: 10.1038/ncomms1494. PubMed 21952217.
Backbone
  Vector backbone: pBbA5c
  Vector type: Bacterial Expression, Synthetic Biology
Growth in bacteria
  Bacterial resistance: Chloramphenicol, 25 μg/mL
  Growth temperature: 37°C
  Growth strain: DH10B
  Copy number: Low Copy
Gene/Insert
  Gene/Insert name: AtoB(o)-HMGS(o)-HMGR(o)-MK(o)-PMK(o)-PMD-Idi-IspA
  Species: S. cerevisiae (budding yeast); E. Coli
  Promoter: LacUV5,
  Cloning method: Restriction Enzyme; 5′ cloning site EcoR1, BglII (not destroyed); 3′ cloning site BamH1, Xho1 (unknown if destroyed)
  Sequencing primers: 5′ gatcgtttaggcacccca; 3′ CGTTTTATTTGATGCCTGG
Terms and licenses: Academic/Nonprofit Terms; Industry Terms: Not Available to Industry
How to cite: pBbA5c-MevT-MBIS was a gift from Jay Keasling & Taek Soon Lee (Addgene plasmid # 35150 ; http://n2t.net/addgene:35150 ; RRID:Addgene_35150)
