[The description below was written by a language model from this plasmid's Addgene catalogue record and pLannotate feature annotations shown in this document.]
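Description:
pBbA5c-MevT-MBIS is a 13.3 kb bacterial expression plasmid built on the pBbA5c backbone and intended for metabolic engineering in E. coli. It replicates from the p15A origin, which the catalogue lists as low copy and which is compatible with ColE1-type plasmids, so it can be co-maintained with a second construct. Selection is by chloramphenicol, through a cat gene driven by its own promoter and followed by the lambda t0 terminator. The backbone also carries lacI under its native promoter. Short annotated fragments of a tetracycline resistance gene and an RSF origin appear to be non-functional remnants or partial sequence matches.

The payload is a single eight-gene operon transcribed from the IPTG-inducible lacUV5 promoter with a lac operator, and closed by tandem rrnB T1 and T7Te terminators. The genes encode the complete heterologous mevalonate pathway from acetyl-CoA to farnesyl diphosphate. In order they are:

1. E. coli atoB (acetoacetyl-CoA thiolase).
2. Yeast ERG13 (HMG-CoA synthase).
3. A fragment of yeast HMG1 (HMG-CoA reductase), annotated as partial rather than full length.
4. Yeast ERG12 (mevalonate kinase).
5. Yeast ERG8 (phosphomevalonate kinase).
6. Yeast MVD1 (mevalonate diphosphate decarboxylase).
7. E. coli idi (IPP isomerase).
8. E. coli ispA (farnesyl diphosphate synthase).

The "(o)" suffix on the first five genes in the insert name probably denotes codon-optimised versions, although the record does not define it. The operon is flanked by EcoRI/BglII and BamHI/XhoI sites, which allow parts to be exchanged.

The plasmid supplies the sesquiterpene precursor to E. coli. The associated publication concerns microbial production of a terpene-based advanced biofuel, so the plasmid would presumably be paired with a terpene synthase expressed from another construct. No such synthase is encoded here.
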