Features (pLannotate 1.2.2; 23 found; start..end, strand, type, name):
     15..36      -  protein_bind   CAP binding site: CAP binding activates transcription in the presence of cAMP. E. coli catabolite activator protein
     49..1131    -  CDS            lacI: lac repressor; lacI; The lac repressor binds to the lac operator to inhibit transcription in E. coli. This inhibition can be relieved by adding lactose or isopropyl-β-D-thiogalactopyranoside (IPTG).
   1132..1209    -  promoter       lacI promoter: lacI
   1217..1496    -  CDS            TcR (fragment): tetracycline efflux protein; tet; confers resistance to tetracycline
   1520..1550    +  promoter       lac UV5 promoter: E. coli lac promoter with an "up" mutation
   1554..1576    +  protein_bind   lac operator (fragment): The lac repressor binds to the lac operator to inhibit transcription in E. coli. This inhibition can be relieved by adding lactose or isopropyl-β-D-thiogalactopyranoside (IPTG). lac repressor encoded by lacI
   1610..2791    +  CDS            atoB: ATOB_ECOLI - Experimental evidence at protein level: Swiss-Prot protein existence level 1. From Escherichia coli (strain K12).
   2822..4294    +  CDS            ERG13: HMCS_YEAST - Also known as HMGS. Experimental evidence at protein level: Swiss-Prot protein existence level 1. This enzyme condenses acetyl-CoA with acetoacetyl-CoA to form HMG-CoA, which is the substrate for HMG-CoA reductase. From Saccharomyces cerevisiae (strain ATCC 204508 / S288c) (Baker's yeast).
   4321..5829    +  CDS            HMG1 (fragment): HMDH1_YEAST - Experimental evidence at protein level: Swiss-Prot protein existence level 1. One of 2 isozymes that catalyze the conversion of HMG-CoA to mevalonate. It is the rate-limiting enzyme of the sterol biosynthesis pathway. Involved in ergosterol biosynthesis. From Saccharomyces cerevisiae (strain ATCC 204508 / S288c) (Baker's yeast).
   5853..7181    +  CDS            ERG12: KIME_YEAST - Also known as RAR1. Experimental evidence at protein level: Swiss-Prot protein existence level 1. RAR (regulation of autonomous replication) is a protein whose activity increases the mitotic stability of plasmids. From Saccharomyces cerevisiae (strain ATCC 204508 / S288c) (Baker's yeast).
   7206..8558    +  CDS            ERG8: ERG8_YEAST - Experimental evidence at protein level: Swiss-Prot protein existence level 1. From Saccharomyces cerevisiae (strain ATCC 204508 / S288c) (Baker's yeast).
   8582..9769    +  CDS            MVD1: MVD1_YEAST - Also known as ERG19, MPD. Experimental evidence at protein level: Swiss-Prot protein existence level 1. From Saccharomyces cerevisiae (strain ATCC 204508 / S288c) (Baker's yeast).
   9793..10338   +  CDS            idi: IDI_ECOLI - Also known as ygfV. Experimental evidence at protein level: Swiss-Prot protein existence level 1. Catalyzes the 1,3-allylic rearrangement of the homoallylic substrate isopentenyl (IPP) to its highly electrophilic allylic isomer, dimethylallyl diphosphate (DMAPP). From Escherichia coli (strain K12).
  10362..11258   +  CDS            ispA: ISPA_ECOLI - Experimental evidence at protein level: Swiss-Prot protein existence level 1. From Escherichia coli (strain K12).
  11276..11347   +  terminator     rrnB T1 terminator: transcription terminator T1 from the E. coli rrnB gene
  11363..11390   +  terminator     T7Te terminator: phage T7 early transcription terminator
  11429..11500   +  terminator     rrnB T1 terminator: transcription terminator T1 from the E. coli rrnB gene
  11516..11543   +  terminator     T7Te terminator: phage T7 early transcription terminator
  11562..11617   -  rep_origin     RSF ori (fragment): Plasmids containing the RSF 1030 origin of replication can be propagated in E. coli cells that contain additional plasmids with compatible origins.
  11705..12250   -  rep_origin     p15A ori: Plasmids containing the medium-copy-number p15A origin of replication can be propagated in E. coli cells that contain a second plasmid with the ColE1 origin.
  12364..12458   -  terminator     lambda t0 terminator: transcription terminator from phage lambda
  12482..13138   -  CDS            cat: CAT_ECOLX - Experimental evidence at protein level: Swiss-Prot protein existence level 1. This enzyme is an effector of chloramphenicol resistance in bacteria. From Escherichia coli. This protein is used as a marker in many commonly used cloning vectors, such as pACYC184.
  13139..13241   -  promoter       cat promoter: promoter of the E. coli cat gene encoding chloramphenicol acetyltransferase
>Addgene plasmid #35150 | pBbA5c-MevT-MBIS | depositor full sequence | sequence record 43260 | pBbA5c-MevT-MBIS sequence 13264 bps
GACGTCGGTGCCTAATGAGTGAGCTAACTTACATTAATTGCGTTGCGCTCACTGCCCGCTTTCCAGTCGG
GAAACCTGTCGTGCCAGCTGCATTAATGAATCGGCCAACGCGCGGGGAGAGGCGGTTTGCGTATTGGGCG
CCAGGGTGGTTTTTCTTTTCACCAGTGAGACGGGCAACAGCTGATTGCCCTTCACCGCCTGGCCCTGAGA
GAGTTGCAGCAAGCGGTCCACGCTGGTTTGCCCCAGCAGGCGAAAATCCTGTTTGATGGTGGTTAACGGC
GGGATATAACATGAGCTGTCTTCGGTATCGTCGTATCCCACTACCGAGATGTCCGCACCAACGCGCAGCC
CGGACTCGGTAATGGCGCGCATTGCGCCCAGCGCCATCTGATCGTTGGCAACCAGCATCGCAGTGGGAAC
GATGCCCTCATTCAGCATTTGCATGGTTTGTTGAAAACCGGACATGGCACTCCAGTCGCCTTCCCGTTCC
GCTATCGGCTGAATTTGATTGCGAGTGAGATATTTATGCCAGCCAGCCAGACGCAGACGCGCCGAGACAG
AACTTAATGGGCCCGCTAACAGCGCGATTTGCTGGTGACCCAATGCGACCAGATGCTCCACGCCCAGTCG
CGTACCGTCTTCATGGGAGAAAATAATACTGTTGATGGGTGTCTGGTCAGAGACATCAAGAAATAACGCC
GGAACATTAGTGCAGGCAGCTTCCACAGCAATGGCATCCTGGTCATCCAGCGGATAGTTAATGATCAGCC
CACTGACGCGTTGCGCGAGAAGATTGTGCACCGCCGCTTTACAGGCTTCGACGCCGCTTCGTTCTACCAT
CGACACCACCACGCTGGCACCCAGTTGATCGGCGCGAGATTTAATCGCCGCGACAATTTGCGACGGCGCG
TGCAGGGCCAGACTGGAGGTGGCAACGCCAATCAGCAACGACTGTTTGCCCGCCAGTTGTTGTGCCACGC
GGTTGGGAATGTAATTCAGCTCCGCCATCGCCGCTTCCACTTTTTCCCGCGTTTTCGCAGAAACGTGGCT
GGCCTGGTTCACCACGCGGGAAACGGTCTGATAAGAGACACCGGCATACTCTGCGACATCGTATAACGTT
ACTGGTTTCACATTCACCACCCTGAATTGACTCTCTTCCGGGCGCTATCATGCCATACCGCGAAAGGTTT
TGCGCCATTCGATGGTGTCCGGGATCTCGACGCTCTCCCTTATGCGACTCCTGCATTAGGAAGCAGCCCA
GTAGTAGGTTGAGGCCGTTGAGCACCGCCGCCGCAAGGAATGGTGCATGCAAGGAGATGGCGCCCAACAG
TCCCCCGGCCACGGGGCCTGCCACCATACCCACGCCGAAACAAGCGCTCATGAGCCCGAAGTGGCGAGCC
CGATCTTCCCCATCGGTGATGTCGGCGATATAGGCGCCAGCAACCGCACCTGTGGCGCCGGTGATGCCGG
CCACGATGCGTCCGGCGTAGAGGATCGAGATCGTTTAGGCACCCCAGGCTTTACACTTTATGCTTCCGGC
TCGTATAATGTGTGGAATTGTGAGCGGATAACAATTTCAGAATTCAAAAGATCTTAGGAGGAATATAAAA
TGAAAAATTGTGTCATCGTCAGTGCGGTACGTACTGCTATCGGTAGTTTTAACGGTTCACTCGCTTCCAC
CAGCGCCATCGACCTGGGGGCGACAGTAATTAAAGCCGCCATTGAACGTGCAAAAATCGATTCACAACAC
GTTGATGAAGTGATTATGGGTAACGTGTTACAAGCCGGGCTGGGGCAAAATCCGGCGCGTCAGGCACTGT
TAAAAAGCGGGCTGGCAGAAACGGTGTGCGGATTCACGGTCAATAAAGTATGTGGTTCGGGTCTTAAAAG
TGTGGCGCTTGCCGCCCAGGCCATTCAGGCAGGTCAGGCGCAGAGCATTGTGGCGGGGGGTATGGAAAAT
ATGAGTTTAGCCCCCTACTTACTCGATGCAAAAGCACGCTCTGGTTATCGTCTTGGAGACGGACAGGTTT
ATGACGTAATCCTGCGCGATGGCCTGATGTGCGCCACCCATGGTTATCATATGGGGATTACCGCCGAAAA
CGTGGCTAAAGAGTACGGAATTACCCGTGAAATGCAGGATGAACTGGCGCTACATTCACAGCGTAAAGCG
GCAGCCGCAATTGAGTCCGGTGCTTTTACAGCCGAAATCGTCCCGGTAAATGTTGTCACTCGAAAGAAAA
CCTTCGTCTTCAGTCAAGACGAGTTCCCGAAAGCGAACTCAACGGCTGAAGCGTTAGGTGCATTGCGCCC
GGCCTTCGATAAAGCAGGAACAGTCACCGCTGGGAACGCGTCTGGTATTAACGACGGTGCTGCCGCTCTG
GTGATTATGGAAGAATCTGCGGCGCTGGCAGCAGGCCTTACCCCCCTGGCTCGCATTAAAAGTTATGCCA
GCGGTGGCGTGCCCCCCGCATTGATGGGTATGGGGCCAGTACCTGCCACGCAAAAAGCGTTACAACTGGC
GGGGCTGCAACTGGCGGATATTGATCTCATTGAGGCTAATGAAGCATTTGCTGCACAGTTCCTTGCCGTT
GGGAAAAACCTGGGCTTTGATTCTGAGAAAGTGAATGTCAACGGCGGGGCCATCGCGCTCGGGCATCCTA
TCGGTGCCAGTGGTGCTCGTATTCTGGTCACACTATTACATGCCATGCAGGCACGCGATAAAACGCTGGG
GCTGGCAACACTGTGCATTGGCGGCGGTCAGGGAATTGCGATGGTGATTGAACGGTTGAATTGAGGATCT
TGAATTAAGGAGGACAGCTAAATGAAACTCTCAACTAAACTTTGTTGGTGTGGTATTAAAGGAAGACTTA
GGCCGCAAAAGCAACAACAATTACACAATACAAACTTGCAAATGACTGAACTAAAAAAACAAAAGACCGC
TGAACAAAAAACCAGACCTCAAAATGTCGGTATTAAAGGTATCCAAATTTACATCCCAACTCAATGTGTC
AACCAATCTGAGCTAGAGAAATTTGATGGCGTTTCTCAAGGTAAATACACAATTGGTCTGGGCCAAACCA
ACATGTCTTTTGTCAATGACAGAGAAGATATCTACTCGATGTCCCTAACTGTTTTGTCTAAGTTGATCAA
GAGTTACAACATCGACACCAACAAAATTGGTAGATTAGAAGTCGGTACTGAAACTCTGATTGACAAGTCC
AAGTCTGTCAAGTCTGTCTTGATGCAATTGTTTGGTGAAAACACTGACGTCGAAGGTATTGACACGCTTA
ATGCCTGTTACGGTGGTACCAACGCGTTGTTCAACTCTTTGAACTGGATTGAATCTAACGCATGGGATGG
TAGAGACGCCATTGTAGTTTGCGGTGATATTGCCATCTACGATAAGGGTGCCGCAAGACCAACCGGTGGT
GCCGGTACTGTTGCTATGTGGATCGGTCCTGATGCTCCAATTGTATTTGACTCTGTAAGAGCTTCTTACA
TGGAACACGCCTACGATTTTTACAAGCCAGATTTCACCAGCGAATATCCTTACGTCGATGGTCATTTTTC
ATTAACTTGTTACGTCAAGGCTCTTGATCAAGTTTACAAGAGTTATTCCAAGAAGGCTATTTCTAAAGGG
TTGGTTAGCGATCCCGCTGGTTCGGATGCTTTGAACGTTTTGAAATATTTCGACTACAACGTTTTCCATG
TTCCAACCTGTAAATTGGTCACAAAATCATACGGTAGATTACTATATAACGATTTCAGAGCCAATCCTCA
ATTGTTCCCAGAAGTTGACGCCGAATTAGCTACTCGCGATTATGACGAATCTTTAACCGATAAGAACATT
GAAAAAACTTTTGTTAATGTTGCTAAGCCATTCCACAAAGAGAGAGTTGCCCAATCTTTGATTGTTCCAA
CAAACACAGGTAACATGTACACCGCATCTGTTTATGCCGCCTTTGCATCTCTATTAAACTATGTTGGATC
TGACGACTTACAAGGCAAGCGTGTTGGTTTATTTTCTTACGGTTCCGGTTTAGCTGCATCTCTATATTCT
TGCAAAATTGTTGGTGACGTCCAACATATTATCAAGGAATTAGATATTACTAACAAATTAGCCAAGAGAA
TCACCGAAACTCCAAAGGATTACGAAGCTGCCATCGAATTGAGAGAAAATGCCCATTTGAAGAAGAACTT
CAAACCTCAAGGTTCCATTGAGCATTTGCAAAGTGGTGTTTACTACTTGACCAACATCGATGACAAATTT
AGAAGATCCTACGATGTTAAAAAATGAGGATCTAAAATAAGGAGGATTACACTATGGTTTTAACCAATAA
AACAGTCATTTCTGGATCGAAAGTCAAAAGTTTATCATCTGCGCAATCGAGCTCATCAGGACCTTCATCA
TCTAGTGAGGAAGATGATTCCCGCGATATTGAAAGCTTGGATAAGAAAATACGTCCTTTAGAAGAATTAG
AAGCATTATTAAGTAGTGGAAATACAAAACAATTGAAGAACAAAGAGGTCGCTGCCTTGGTTATTCACGG
TAAGTTACCTTTGTACGCTTTGGAGAAAAAATTAGGTGATACTACGAGAGCGGTTGCGGTACGTAGGAAG
GCTCTTTCAATTTTGGCAGAAGCTCCTGTATTAGCATCTGATCGTTTACCATATAAAAATTATGACTACG
ACCGCGTATTTGGCGCTTGTTGTGAAAATGTTATAGGTTACATGCCTTTGCCCGTTGGTGTTATAGGCCC
CTTGGTTATCGATGGTACATCTTATCATATACCAATGGCAACTACAGAGGGTTGTTTGGTAGCTTCTGCC
ATGCGTGGCTGTAAGGCAATCAATGCTGGCGGTGGTGCAACAACTGTTTTAACTAAGGATGGTATGACAA
GAGGCCCAGTAGTCCGTTTCCCAACTTTGAAAAGATCCGGTGCCTGTAAGATATGGTTAGACTCAGAAGA
GGGACAAAACGCAATTAAAAAAGCTTTTAACTCTACATCAAGATTTGCACGTCTGCAACATATTCAAACT
TGTCTAGCAGGAGATTTACTCTTCATGAGATTTAGAACAACTACTGGTGACGCAATGGGTATGAATATGA
TTTCTAAAGGTGTCGAATACTCATTAAAGCAAATGGTAGAAGAGTATGGCTGGGAAGATATGGAGGTTGT
CTCCGTTTCTGGTAACTACTGTACCGACAAAAAACCAGCTGCCATCAACTGGATCGAAGGTCGTGGTAAG
AGTGTCGTCGCAGAAGCTACTATTCCTGGTGATGTTGTCAGAAAAGTGTTAAAAAGTGATGTTTCCGCAT
TGGTTGAGTTGAACATTGCTAAGAATTTGGTTGGATCTGCAATGGCTGGGTCTGTTGGTGGATTTAACGC
ACATGCAGCTAATTTAGTGACAGCTGTTTTCTTGGCATTAGGACAAGATCCTGCACAAAATGTTGAAAGT
TCCAACTGTATAACATTGATGAAAGAAGTGGACGGTGATTTGAGAATTTCCGTATCCATGCCATCCATCG
AAGTAGGTACCATCGGTGGTGGTACTGTTCTAGAACCACAAGGTGCCATGTTGGACTTATTAGGTGTAAG
AGGCCCGCATGCTACCGCTCCTGGTACCAACGCACGTCAATTAGCAAGAATAGTTGCCTGTGCCGTCTTG
GCAGGTGAATTATCCTTATGTGCTGCCCTAGCAGCCGGCCATTTGGTTCAAAGTCATATGACCCACAACA
GGAAACCTGCTGAACCAACAAAACCTAACAATTTGGACGCCACTGATATAAATCGTTTGAAAGATGGGTC
CGTCACCTGCATTAAATCCTGAGGATCTAGGAGGTTAATTGGATGTCATTACCGTTCTTAACTTCTGCAC
CGGGAAAGGTTATTATTTTTGGTGAACACTCTGCTGTGTACAACAAGCCTGCCGTCGCTGCTAGTGTGTC
TGCGTTGAGAACCTACCTGCTAATAAGCGAGTCATCTGCACCAGATACTATTGAATTGGACTTCCCGGAC
ATTAGCTTTAATCATAAGTGGTCCATCAATGATTTCAATGCCATCACCGAGGATCAAGTAAACTCCCAAA
AATTGGCCAAGGCTCAACAAGCCACCGATGGCTTGTCTCAGGAACTCGTTAGTCTTTTGGACCCGTTGTT
AGCTCAACTATCCGAATCCTTCCACTACCATGCAGCGTTTTGTTTCCTGTATATGTTTGTTTGCCTATGC
CCCCATGCCAAGAATATTAAGTTTTCTTTAAAGTCTACTTTACCCATCGGTGCTGGGTTGGGCTCAAGCG
CCTCTATTTCTGTATCACTGGCCTTAGCTATGGCCTACTTGGGGGGGTTAATAGGATCTAATGACTTGGA
AAAGCTGTCAGAAAACGATAAGCATATAGTGAATCAATGGGCCTTCATAGGTGAAAAGTGTATTCACGGT
ACCCCTTCAGGAATAGATAACGCTGTGGCCACTTATGGTAATGCCCTGCTATTTGAAAAAGACTCACATA
ATGGAACAATAAACACAAACAATTTTAAGTTCTTAGATGATTTCCCAGCCATTCCAATGATCCTAACCTA
TACTAGGATTCCAAGGTCTACAAAAGACCTTGTTGCTCGCGTTCGTGTGTTGGTCACCGAGAAATTTCCT
GAAGTTATGAAGCCAATTCTAGATGCCATGGGTGAATGTGCCCTACAAGGCTTAGAGATCATGACTAAGT
TAAGTAAATGTAAAGGCACCGATGACGAGGCTGTAGAAACTAATAATGAACTGTATGAACAACTATTGGA
ATTGATAAGAATAAATCATGGACTGCTTGTCTCAATCGGTGTTTCTCATCCTGGATTAGAACTTATTAAA
AATCTGAGCGATGATTTGAGAATTGGCTCCACAAAACTTACCGGTGCTGGTGGCGGCGGTTGCTCTTTGA
CTTTGTTACGAAGAGACATTACTCAAGAGCAAATTGACAGCTTCAAAAAGAAATTGCAAGATGATTTTAG
TTACGAGACATTTGAAACAGACTTGGGTGGGACTGGCTGCTGTTTGTTAAGCGCAAAAAATTTGAATAAA
GACCTTAAAATCAAATCCCTAGTATTCCAATTATTTGAAAATAAAACTACCACAAAGCAACAAATTGACG
ATCTATTATTGCCAGGAAACACGAATTTACCATGGACTTCATAGGGATCTTAAGGAGGATACCCTATGTC
AGAGTTGAGAGCCTTCAGTGCCCCAGGGAAAGCGTTACTAGCTGGTGGATATTTAGTTTTAGATACAAAA
TATGAAGCATTTGTAGTCGGATTATCGGCAAGAATGCATGCTGTAGCCCATCCTTACGGTTCATTGCAAG
GGTCTGATAAGTTTGAAGTGCGTGTGAAAAGTAAACAATTTAAAGATGGGGAGTGGCTGTACCATATAAG
TCCTAAAAGTGGCTTCATTCCTGTTTCGATAGGCGGATCTAAGAACCCTTTCATTGAAAAAGTTATCGCT
AACGTATTTAGCTACTTTAAACCTAACATGGACGACTACTGCAATAGAAACTTGTTCGTTATTGATATTT
TCTCTGATGATGCCTACCATTCTCAGGAGGATAGCGTTACCGAACATCGTGGCAACAGAAGATTGAGTTT
TCATTCGCACAGAATTGAAGAAGTTCCCAAAACAGGGCTGGGCTCCTCGGCAGGTTTAGTCACAGTTTTA
ACTACAGCTTTGGCCTCCTTTTTTGTATCGGACCTGGAAAATAATGTAGACAAATATAGAGAAGTTATTC
ATAATTTAGCACAAGTTGCTCATTGTCAAGCTCAGGGTAAAATTGGAAGCGGGTTTGATGTAGCGGCGGC
AGCATATGGATCTATCAGATATAGAAGATTCCCACCCGCATTAATCTCTAATTTGCCAGATATTGGAAGT
GCTACTTACGGCAGTAAACTGGCGCATTTGGTTGATGAAGAAGACTGGAATATTACGATTAAAAGTAACC
ATTTACCTTCGGGATTAACTTTATGGATGGGCGATATTAAGAATGGTTCAGAAACAGTAAAACTGGTCCA
GAAGGTAAAAAATTGGTATGATTCGCATATGCCAGAAAGCTTGAAAATATATACAGAACTCGATCATGCA
AATTCTAGATTTATGGATGGACTATCTAAACTAGATCGCTTACACGAGACTCATGACGATTACAGCGATC
AGATATTTGAGTCTCTTGAGAGGAATGACTGTACCTGTCAAAAGTATCCTGAAATCACAGAAGTTAGAGA
TGCAGTTGCCACAATTAGACGTTCCTTTAGAAAAATAACTAAAGAATCTGGTGCCGATATCGAACCTCCC
GTACAAACTAGCTTATTGGATGATTGCCAGACCTTAAAAGGAGTTCTTACTTGCTTAATACCTGGTGCTG
GTGGTTATGACGCCATTGCAGTGATTACTAAGCAAGATGTTGATCTTAGGGCTCAAACCGCTAATGACAA
AAGATTTTCTAAGGTTCAATGGCTGGATGTAACTCAGGCTGACTGGGGTGTTAGGAAAGAAAAAGATCCG
GAAACTTATCTTGATAAATAGGGATCTAGGAGGATTATGAGATGACCGTTTACACAGCATCCGTTACCGC
ACCCGTCAACATCGCAACCCTTAAGTATTGGGGGAAAAGGGACACGAAGTTGAATCTGCCCACCAATTCG
TCCATATCAGTGACTTTATCGCAAGATGACCTCAGAACGTTGACCTCTGCGGCTACTGCACCTGAGTTTG
AACGCGACACTTTGTGGTTAAATGGAGAACCACACAGCATCGACAATGAAAGAACTCAAAATTGTCTGCG
CGACCTACGCCAATTAAGAAAGGAAATGGAATCGAAGGACGCCTCATTGCCCACATTATCTCAATGGAAA
CTCCACATTGTCTCCGAAAATAACTTTCCTACAGCAGCTGGTTTAGCTTCCTCCGCTGCTGGCTTTGCTG
CATTGGTCTCTGCAATTGCTAAGTTATACCAATTACCACAGTCAACTTCAGAAATATCTAGAATAGCAAG
AAAGGGGTCTGGTTCAGCTTGTAGATCGTTGTTTGGCGGATACGTGGCCTGGGAAATGGGAAAAGCTGAA
GATGGTCATGATTCCATGGCAGTACAAATCGCAGACAGCTCTGACTGGCCTCAGATGAAAGCTTGTGTCC
TAGTTGTCAGCGATATTAAAAAGGATGTGAGTTCCACTCAGGGTATGCAATTGACCGTGGCAACCTCCGA
ACTATTTAAAGAAAGAATTGAACATGTCGTACCAAAGAGATTTGAAGTCATGCGTAAAGCCATTGTTGAA
AAAGATTTCGCCACCTTTGCAAAGGAAACAATGATGGATTCCAACTCTTTCCATGCCACATGTTTGGACT
CTTTCCCTCCAATATTCTACATGAATGACACTTCCAAGCGTATCATCAGTTGGTGCCACACCATTAATCA
GTTTTACGGAGAAACAATCGTTGCATACACGTTTGATGCAGGTCCAAATGCTGTGTTGTACTACTTAGCT
GAAAATGAGTCGAAACTCTTTGCATTTATCTATAAATTGTTTGGCTCTGTTCCTGGATGGGACAAGAAAT
TTACTACTGAGCAGCTTGAGGCTTTCAACCATCAATTTGAATCATCTAACTTTACTGCACGTGAATTGGA
TCTTGAGTTGCAAAAGGATGTTGCCAGAGTGATTTTAACTCAAGTCGGTTCAGGCCCACAAGAAACAAAC
GAATCTTTGATTGACGCAAAGACTGGTCTACCAAAGGAATAAGGATCTAGGAGGTAATGATAATGCAAAC
GGAACACGTCATTTTATTGAATGCACAGGGAGTTCCCACGGGTACGCTGGAAAAGTATGCCGCACACACG
GCAGACACCCGCTTACATCTCGCGTTCTCCAGTTGGCTGTTTAATGCCAAAGGACAATTATTAGTTACCC
GCCGCGCACTGAGCAAAAAAGCATGGCCTGGCGTGTGGACTAACTCGGTTTGTGGGCACCCACAACTGGG
AGAAAGCAACGAAGACGCAGTGATCCGCCGTTGCCGTTATGAGCTTGGCGTGGAAATTACGCCTCCTGAA
TCTATCTATCCTGACTTTCGCTACCGCGCCACCGATCCGAGTGGCATTGTGGAAAATGAAGTGTGTCCGG
TATTTGCCGCACGCACCACTAGTGCGTTACAGATCAATGATGATGAAGTGATGGATTATCAATGGTGTGA
TTTAGCAGATGTATTACACGGTATTGATGCCACGCCGTGGGCGTTCAGTCCGTGGATGGTGATGCAGGCG
ACAAATCGCGAAGCCAGAAAACGATTATCTGCATTTACCCAGCTTAAATAAGGATCTAGGAGGTTACTCA
TATGGACTTTCCGCAGCAACTCGAAGCCTGCGTTAAGCAGGCCAACCAGGCGCTGAGCCGTTTTATCGCC
CCACTGCCCTTTCAGAACACTCCCGTGGTCGAAACCATGCAGTATGGCGCATTATTAGGTGGTAAGCGCC
TGCGACCTTTCCTGGTTTATGCCACCGGTCATATGTTCGGCGTTAGCACAAACACGCTGGACGCACCCGC
TGCCGCCGTTGAGTGTATCCACGCTTACTCATTAATTCATGATGATTTACCGGCAATGGATGATGACGAT
CTGCGTCGCGGTTTGCCAACCTGCCATGTGAAGTTTGGCGAAGCAAACGCGATTCTCGCTGGCGACGCTT
TACAAACGCTGGCGTTCTCGATTTTAAGCGATGCCGATATGCCGGAAGTGTCGGACCGCGACAGAATTTC
GATGATTTCTGAACTGGCGAGCGCCAGTGGTATTGCCGGAATGTGCGGTGGTCAGGCATTAGATTTAGAC
GCGGAAGGCAAACACGTACCTCTGGACGCGCTTGAGCGTATTCATCGTCATAAAACCGGCGCATTGATTC
GCGCCGCCGTTCGCCTTGGTGCATTAAGCGCCGGAGATAAAGGACGTCGTGCTCTGCCGGTACTCGACAA
GTATGCAGAGAGCATCGGCCTTGCCTTCCAGGTTCAGGATGACATCCTGGATGTGGTGGGAGATACTGCA
ACGTTGGGAAAACGCCAGGGTGCCGACCAGCAACTTGGTAAAAGTACCTACCCTGCACTTCTGGGTCTTG
AGCAAGCCCGGAAGAAAGCCCGGGATCTGATCGACGATGCCCGTCAGTCGCTGAAACAACTGGCTGAACA
GTCACTCGATACCTCGGCACTGGAAGCGCTAGCGGACTACATCATCCAGCGTAATAAATAAGGATCTCCA
GGCATCAAATAAAACGAAAGGCTCAGTCGAAAGACTGGGCCTTTCGTTTTATCTGTTGTTTGTCGGTGAA
CGCTCTCTACTAGAGTCACACTGGCTCACCTTCGGGTGGGCCTTTCTGCGTTTATAGGATCCTAACTCGA
GTAAGGATCTCCAGGCATCAAATAAAACGAAAGGCTCAGTCGAAAGACTGGGCCTTTCGTTTTATCTGTT
GTTTGTCGGTGAACGCTCTCTACTAGAGTCACACTGGCTCACCTTCGGGTGGGCCTTTCTGCGTTTATAC
CTAGGGATATATTCCGCTTCCTCGCTCACTGACTCGCTACGCTCGGTCGTTCGACTGCGGCGAGCGGAAA
TGGCTTACGAACGGGGCGGAGATTTCCTGGAAGATGCCAGGAAGATACTTAACAGGGAAGTGAGAGGGCC
GCGGCAAAGCCGTTTTTCCATAGGCTCCGCCCCCCTGACAAGCATCACGAAATCTGACGCTCAAATCAGT
GGTGGCGAAACCCGACAGGACTATAAAGATACCAGGCGTTTCCCCCTGGCGGCTCCCTCGTGCGCTCTCC
TGTTCCTGCCTTTCGGTTTACCGGTGTCATTCCGCTGTTATGGCCGCGTTTGTCTCATTCCACGCCTGAC
ACTCAGTTCCGGGTAGGCAGTTCGCTCCAAGCTGGACTGTATGCACGAACCCCCCGTTCAGTCCGACCGC
TGCGCCTTATCCGGTAACTATCGTCTTGAGTCCAACCCGGAAAGACATGCAAAAGCACCACTGGCAGCAG
CCACTGGTAATTGATTTAGAGGAGTTAGTCTTGAAGTCATGCGCCGGTTAAGGCTAAACTGAAAGGACAA
GTTTTGGTGACTGCGCTCCTCCAAGCCAGTTACCTCGGTTCAAAGAGTTGGTAGCTCAGAGAACCTTCGA
AAAACCGCCCTGCAAGGCGGTTTTTTCGTTTTCAGAGCAAGAGATTACGCGCAGACCAAAACGATCTCAA
GAAGATCATCTTATTAATCAGATAAAATATTTCTAGATTTCAGTGCAATTTATCTCTTCAAATGTAGCAC
CTGAAGTCAGCCCCATACGATATAAGTTGTTACTAGTGCTTGGATTCTCACCAATAAAAAACGCCCGGCG
GCAACCGAGCGTTCTGAACAAATCCAGATGGAGTTCTGAGGTCATTACTGGATCTATCAACAGGAGTCCA
AGCGAGCTCGATATCAAATTACGCCCCGCCCTGCCACTCATCGCAGTACTGTTGTAATTCATTAAGCATT
CTGCCGACATGGAAGCCATCACAAACGGCATGATGAACCTGAATCGCCAGCGGCATCAGCACCTTGTCGC
CTTGCGTATAATATTTGCCCATGGTGAAAACGGGGGCGAAGAAGTTGTCCATATTGGCCACGTTTAAATC
AAAACTGGTGAAACTCACCCAGGGATTGGCTGAGACGAAAAACATATTCTCAATAAACCCTTTAGGGAAA
TAGGCCAGGTTTTCACCGTAACACGCCACATCTTGCGAATATATGTGTAGAAACTGCCGGAAATCGTCGT
GGTATTCACTCCAGAGCGATGAAAACGTTTCAGTTTGCTCATGGAAAACGGTGTAACAAGGGTGAACACT
ATCCCATATCACCAGCTCACCGTCTTTCATTGCCATACGAAATTCCGGATGAGCATTCATCAGGCGGGCA
AGAATGTGAATAAAGGCCGGATAAAACTTGTGCTTATTTTTCTTTACGGTCTTTAAAAAGGCCGTAATAT
CCAGCTGAACGGTCTGGTTATAGGTACATTGAGCAACTGACTGAAATGCCTCAAAATGTTCTTTACGATG
CCATTGGGATATATCAACGGTGGTATATCCAGTGATTTTTTTCTCCATTTTAGCTTCCTTAGCTCCTGAA
AATCTCGATAACTCAAAAAATACGCCCGGTAGTGATCTTATTTCATTATGGTGAAAGTTGGAACCTCTTA
CGTGCCGATCAACGTCTCATTTTCGCCAGATATC
