>Addgene plasmid #35150 | pBbA5c-MevT-MBIS | addgene partial sequence | sequence record 44690 | pBbA5c-3 5'-CGTTTTATTTGATGCCTGG-3'
CAGAAGTGCAGGGTAGGTACTTTTACCAAGTTGCTGGTCGGCACCCTGGCGTTTTCCCAACGTTGCAGTA
TCTCCCACCACATCCAGGATGTCATCCTGAACCTGGAAGGCAAGGCCGATGCTCTCTGCATACTTGTCGA
GTACCGGCAGAGCACGACGTCCTTTATCTCCGGCGCTTAATGCACCAAGGCGAACGGCGGCGCGAATCAA
TGCGCCGGTTTTATGACGATGAATACGCTCAAGCGCGTCCAGAGGTACGTGTTTGCCTTCCGCGTCTAAA
TCTAATGCCTGACCACCGCACATTCCGGCAATACCACTGGCGCTCGCCAGTTCAGAAATCATCGAAATTC
TGTCGCGGTCCGACACTTCCGGCATATCGGCATCGCTTAAAATCGAGAACGCCAGCGTTTGTAAAGCGTC
GCCAGCGAGAATCGCGTTTGCTTCGCCAAACTTCACATGGCAGGTTGGCAAACCGCGACGCAGATCGTCA
TCATCCATTGCCGGTAAATCATCATGAATTAATGAGTAAGCGTGGATACACTCAACGGCGGCAGCGGGTG
CGTCCAGCGTGTTTGTGCTAACGCCGAACATATGACCGGTGGCATAAACCAGGAAAGGTCGCAGGCGCTT
ACCACCTAATAATGCGCCATACTGCATGGT
