>Addgene plasmid #35150 | pBbA5c-MevT-MBIS | addgene partial sequence | sequence record 44692 | pBbA5c-5 5'-gatcgtttaggcacccca-3'
ATGTGTGGAATTGTGAGCGGATAACAATTTCAGAATTCAAAAGATCTTAGGAGGAATATAAAATGAAAAA
TTGTGTCATCGTCAGTGCGGTACGTACTGCTATCGGTAGTTTTAACGGTTCACTCGCTTCCACCAGCGCC
ATCGACCTGGGGGCGACAGTAATTAAAGCCGCCATTGAACGTGCAAAAATCGATTCACAACACGTTGATG
AAGTGATTATGGGTAACGTGTTACAAGCCGGGCTGGGGCAAAATCCGGCGCGTCAGGCACTGTTAAAAAG
CGGGCTGGCAGAAACGGTGTGCGGATTCACGGTCAATAAAGTATGTGGTTCGGGTCTTAAAAGTGTGGCG
CTTGCCGCCCAGGCCATTCAGGCAGGTCAGGCGCAGAGCATTGTGGCGGGGGGTATGGAAAATATGAGTT
TAGCCCCCTACTTACTCGATGCAAAAGCACGCTCTGGTTATCGTCTTGGAGACGGACAGGTTTATGACGT
AATCCTGCGCGATGGCCTGATGTGCGCCACCCATGGTTATCATATGGGGATTACCGCCGAAAACGTGGCT
AAAGAGTACGGAATTACCCGTGAAATGCAGGATGAACTGGCGCTACATTCACAGCGTAAAGCGGCAGCCG
CAATTGAGTCCGGTGCTTTTACAGCCGAAATCGTCCCGGTAAATGTTGTCACTCGAAAGAAAACCTTCGT
CTTCAGTCAAGACGAGTTCCCGAAAGCGAACTCAACGGCTGAAGCGTTAGGTGCATTGCGCCCGGCCTTC
GATAAAGCAGGAACAGTCACCGCTGGGAACGCGTCTGGTATTAACGACGGTGCTGCCGCTCTGGTGATTA
TGGAAGAATCTGCGGCGCTGGCAGCAGGCCTTACCCC
